Addgene plasmid #198375: pBZS-YP_009665369
Purpose: Express YP_009665369 in bacterial cells.
Depositing lab: Takashi Ito. Depositing organization: Kyushu University. Publication: Identification, expression, and purification of DNA cytosine 5-methyltransferases with short recognition sequences. Miura F, Miura M, Shibata Y, Furuta Y, Miyamura K, Ino Y, Bayoumi AMA, Oba U, Ito T. BMC Biotechnol. 2022 Nov 4;22(1):33. doi: 10.1186/s12896-022-00765-3. PubMed 36333700.
Backbone
  Vector backbone: pBZS
  Vector type: Bacterial Expression
Growth in bacteria
  Bacterial resistance: Ampicillin, 100 μg/mL
  Growth temperature: 37°C
  Growth strain: NEB T7 Express
  Copy number: Unknown
Gene/Insert
  Gene/Insert name: YP_009665369
  Entrez Gene: NYs-1_421L (a.k.a. FK949_gp159, PBCVNYs1_421L)
Terms and licenses: Academic/Nonprofit Terms; Industry Terms: Not Available to Industry
How to cite: pBZS-YP_009665369 was a gift from Takashi Ito (Addgene plasmid # 198375 ; http://n2t.net/addgene:198375 ; RRID:Addgene_198375)
