[The description below was written by a language model from this plasmid's Addgene catalogue record and pLannotate feature annotations shown in this document.]
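Description:
pBZS-YP_009665369 is a 5,579-nt bacterial expression plasmid built on the pBZS backbone for producing the protein YP_009665369 in E. coli. The insert corresponds to the gene recorded as NYs-1_421L (PBCVNYs1_421L). The associated study concerns the identification, expression and purification of DNA cytosine 5-methyltransferases with short recognition sequences, so the insert is presumably one of those candidate enzymes, although the record does not state its specificity. The plasmid replicates from a ColE1/pMB1-type origin and also carries the pBR322 bom region. Only a short fragment of rop is detected, and the copy number is listed as unknown. Selection is by ampicillin through the bla gene under its own promoter.

Expression is driven by the araBAD promoter, with the divergently transcribed araC regulator also encoded on the plasmid. This arrangement gives tight, L-arabinose-inducible control, which is useful for proteins such as DNA-modifying enzymes that may be toxic to the host. Downstream of the promoter lies an N-terminal leader comprising a short match to a His-containing tag, the T7 gene 10 leader that promotes efficient translation, and an Xpress epitope with an enterokinase cleavage site. The insert itself is not annotated, but it most likely occupies the unannotated interval between this leader and a fragment of Staphylococcus aureus protein A. That fragment consists of immunoglobulin-binding domains and probably serves as a C-terminal affinity handle for IgG-based capture, though the reading frame cannot be confirmed from the table. Transcription ends at the rrnB 5S/T1/T2 terminator region. The construct is intended for inducible expression and purification of the tagged protein.
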