Features (pLannotate 1.2.2; 14 found; start..end, strand, type, name):
      1..285     +  promoter       araBAD promoter: araBAD; promoter of the L-arabinose operon of E. coli; the araC regulatory gene is transcribed in the opposite direction (Guzman et al., 1995)
    331..351     +  CDS            capTEV™ (fragment): composite tag for in vivo biotinylation, TEV protease cleavage, and 6xHis tagging
    352..384     +  CDS            T7 tag (gene 10 leader): leader peptide from bacteriophage T7 gene 10 promotes efficient translation in E. coli
    388..411     +  CDS            Xpress™ tag: Xpress™ epitope tag, including an enterokinase recognition and cleavage site
   1558..2022    +  CDS            spa (fragment): SPA_STAAU - Experimental evidence at protein level: Swiss-Prot protein existence level 1. Plays a role in the inhibition of the host innate and adaptive immune responses. Possesses five immunoglobulin-binding domains that capture both the fragment crystallizable region (Fc region) and the Fab region (part of Ig that identifies antigen) of immunoglobulins (By similarity). In turn, Staphylococcus aureus is protected from phagocytic killing via inhibition of Ig Fc region. In addition, the host elicited B-cell response is prevented due to a decrease of antibody-secreting cell proliferation that en
   2031..2146    +  ncRNA          5S rRNA: Accession: RF00001 - 5S ribosomal RNA
   2150..2236    +  terminator     rrnB T1 terminator: Escherichia coli rrnB; transcription terminator T1 from the E. coli rrnB gene
   2328..2355    +  terminator     rrnB T2 terminator: transcription terminator T2 from the E. coli rrnB gene
   2374..2465    +  promoter       AmpR promoter: bla
   2466..3326    +  CDS            AmpR: β-lactamase; bla; confers resistance to ampicillin, carbenicillin, and related antibiotics
   3497..4085    +  rep_origin     ori: high-copy-number ColE1/pMB1/pBR322/pUC origin of replication
   4271..4411    -  misc_feature   bom: basis of mobility region from pBR322
   4513..4553    -  CDS            rop (fragment): Rop protein, which maintains plasmids at low copy number; rop
   4675..5553    -  CDS            araC: L-arabinose regulatory protein; araC
>Addgene plasmid #198375 | pBZS-YP_009665369 | addgene full sequence | sequence record 390268 | Addgene NGS Result
AAGAAACCAATTGTCCATATTGCATCAGACATTGCCGTCACTGCGTCTTTTACTGGCTCTTCTCGCTAAC
CAAACCGGTAACCCCGCTTATTAAAAGCATTCTGTAACAAAGCGGGACCAAAGCCATGACAAAAACGCGT
AACAAAAGTGTCTATAATCACGGCAGAAAAGTCCACATTGATTATTTGCACGGCGTCACACTTTGCTATG
CCATAGCATTTTTATCCATAAGATTAGCCGATCCTACCTGACGCTTTTTATCGCAACTCTCTACTGTTTC
TCCATACCCGTTTTTTGGGCTAACAGGAGGAATTAACCATGGGGGGTTCTCATCATCATCATCATCATGG
TATGGCTAGCATGACTGGTGGACAGCAAATGGGTCGGGATCTGTACGACGATGACGATAAGCTCGAGGGA
TCCATGTTAAATACACTAGAATTGTTTGCTGGAATTGGCGGTATTACCTATGGCCTGCGTGGTTTTGCGA
AACCGGTCGCATTTGTTGAGTGGAACGATGAGGCCAAGAACGTTTTGAAGCGCCACAAAGTGCCGATTTT
TGATGACGTTACGACCTTTGACGCTACCTCTTTTAAAGACAAAGTCGATATGGTTAGCGCAGGTTGGCCT
TGCACCGGTTTCTCCACGGCTGGTCATGGCACCGGCTTCAGCCACGAAGCGAGCGGCCTGTTTGTAGAGG
TTGTTCGTGTCATCAAAGAGTGCCAGCCGAATTTTGTGTTCCTGGAAAACTCCCATGTTCTTGCGCAAAC
CCGTTTCCTGAAGGTTGTTTTGTCCAGCCTGGATGAACTGGGTTACGACGCCCGTTGGATGAGCTGTAAA
TCGACCTGTGTTGGGGCGATTCACGAGCGTCACCGCTGGTTTTGCCTGGCAGTTAAACGCGGCTTCGTCC
CGCCGACACTGACTTCTCAGGTAAAGCACAAGCGCTTCGACTGGGATAGCGATGAACCAGCGAAACAGGT
TCCGAAAAATACCGAAGAGAACAAAATGATGATCCGCTTGGCGGGTAACAGCGTTGTGCCGGACCAGATC
CGATTCGTGTTCAAAAAGCTGTACAGCGGTTTCAGCAGCACCGTTGACACCACTTCTAATGACGTGGAGA
TCATCCATTGGAATCCATTGCTGGAAAACAACGGCTTCGTGGGCAACATCCACCAAGTGAAGAAGCAACG
TGTTAGCAATGGTTTCTGCATTGATGGTCGTATTCACGAAAAACACGTAGTCATCACCCATCGTAATCCG
ATCAACAAGACGCTGTATCCGAACCCGCTGCCGGATAATCACAAGGTGAAGGACCTGAAGAACGTGGTGA
CGAACAACGTGACGAAGCGCTTCTGGAGCACCCCGTGCCATACCGATTTTCGTCGTACCTCCCCGGTTGT
CTTGACCAAACGTCTGCTCACCAACTTACCGGCTCAGGTGCGTTTTGTGGAAGACTCTGTTCCAGGTTGG
AGATTATCCGGCGAGTGGTGTCTGTGGCTCATGGGTTATCATAAAAGTTACGTAACTGGCAGCGAATTCC
AGCATGATGAAGCAGTGGATAACAAGTTTAACAAAGAACAGCAGAACGCGTTTTATGAGATCTTGCACTT
ACCGAATCTGAACGAGGAACAGCGCAATGCGTTCATTCAGTCCCTTAAAGACGATCCATCTCAAAGCGCA
AATCTGCTGGCAGAAGCCAAGAAACTGAACGATGCTCAAGCTCCGAAAGTCGACAACAAATTCAACAAAG
AGCAACAGAATGCGTTCTACGAAATTCTGCATTTACCGAACCTGAATGAAGAACAGCGTAACGCCTTTAT
CCAATCGCTGAAAGATGATCCTAGTCAGTCAGCCAATCTGTTGGCGGAAGCGAAGAAACTCAATGACGCC
CAAGCTCCCAAAGTTGACGCGAATAGCTGGAGCCATCCGCAGTTTGAAAAGCTTTAGGGCTGTTTTGGCG
GATGAGAGAAGATTTTCAGCCTGATACAGATTAAATCAGAACGCAGAAGCGGTCTGATAAAACAGAATTT
GCCTGGCGGCAGTAGCGCGGTGGTCCCACCTGACCCCATGCCGAACTCAGAAGTGAAACGCCGTAGCGCC
GATGGTAGTGTGGGGTCTCCCCATGCGAGAGTAGGGAACTGCCAGGCATCAAATAAAACGAAAGGCTCAG
TCGAAAGACTGGGCCTTTCGTTTTATCTGTTGTTTGTCGGTGAACGCTCTCCTGAGTAGGACAAATCCGC
CGGGAGCGGATTTGAACGTTGCGAAGCAACGGCCCGGAGGGTGGCGGGCAGGACGCCCGCCATAAACTGC
CAGGCATCAAATTAAGCAGAAGGCCATCCTGACGGATGGCCTTTTTGCGTTTCTACAAACTCTTTTGTTT
ATTTTTCTAAATACATTCAAATATGTATCCGCTCATGAGACAATAACCCTGATAAATGCTTCAATAATAT
TGAAAAAGGAAGAGTATGAGTATTCAACATTTCCGTGTCGCCCTTATTCCCTTTTTTGCGGCATTTTGCC
TTCCTGTTTTTGCTCACCCAGAAACGCTGGTGAAAGTAAAAGATGCTGAAGATCAGTTGGGTGCACGAGT
GGGTTACATCGAACTGGATCTCAACAGCGGTAAGATCCTTGAGAGTTTTCGCCCCGAAGAACGTTTTCCA
ATGATGAGCACTTTTAAAGTTCTGCTATGTGGCGCGGTATTATCCCGTGTTGACGCCGGGCAAGAGCAAC
TCGGTCGCCGCATACACTATTCTCAGAATGACTTGGTTGAGTACTCACCAGTCACAGAAAAGCATCTTAC
GGATGGCATGACAGTAAGAGAATTATGCAGTGCTGCCATAACCATGAGTGATAACACTGCGGCCAACTTA
CTTCTGACAACGATCGGAGGACCGAAGGAGCTAACCGCTTTTTTGCACAACATGGGGGATCATGTAACTC
GCCTTGATCGTTGGGAACCGGAGCTGAATGAAGCCATACCAAACGACGAGCGTGACACCACGATGCCTGT
AGCAATGGCAACAACGTTGCGCAAACTATTAACTGGCGAACTACTTACTCTAGCTTCCCGGCAACAATTA
ATAGACTGGATGGAGGCGGATAAAGTTGCAGGACCACTTCTGCGCTCGGCCCTTCCGGCTGGCTGGTTTA
TTGCTGATAAATCTGGAGCCGGTGAGCGTGGGTCTCGCGGTATCATTGCAGCACTGGGGCCAGATGGTAA
GCCCTCCCGTATCGTAGTTATCTACACGACGGGGAGTCAGGCAACTATGGATGAACGAAATAGACAGATC
GCTGAGATAGGTGCCTCACTGATTAAGCATTGGTAACTGTCAGACCAAGTTTACTCATATATACTTTAGA
TTGATTTAAAACTTCATTTTTAATTTAAAAGGATCTAGGTGAAGATCCTTTTTGATAATCTCATGACCAA
AATCCCTTAACGTGAGTTTTCGTTCCACTGAGCGTCAGACCCCGTAGAAAAGATCAAAGGATCTTCTTGA
GATCCTTTTTTTCTGCGCGTAATCTGCTGCTTGCAAACAAAAAAACCACCGCTACCAGCGGTGGTTTGTT
TGCCGGATCAAGAGCTACCAACTCTTTTTCCGAAGGTAACTGGCTTCAGCAGAGCGCAGATACCAAATAC
TGTCCTTCTAGTGTAGCCGTAGTTAGGCCACCACTTCAAGAACTCTGTAGCACCGCCTACATACCTCGCT
CTGCTAATCCTGTTACCAGTGGCTGCTGCCAGTGGCGATAAGTCGTGTCTTACCGGGTTGGACTCAAGAC
GATAGTTACCGGATAAGGCGCAGCGGTCGGGCTGAACGGGGGGTTCGTGCACACAGCCCAGCTTGGAGCG
AACGACCTACACCGAACTGAGATACCTACAGCGTGAGCTATGAGAAAGCGCCACGCTTCCCGAAGGGAGA
AAGGCGGACAGGTATCCGGTAAGCGGCAGGGTCGGAACAGGAGAGCGCACGAGGGAGCTTCCAGGGGGAA
ACGCCTGGTATCTTTATAGTCCTGTCGGGTTTCGCCACCTCTGACTTGAGCGTCGATTTTTGTGATGCTC
GTCAGGGGGGCGGAGCCTATGGAAAAACGCCAGCAACGCGGCCTTTTTACGGTTCCTGGCCTTTTGCTGG
CCTTTTGCTCACATGTTCTTTCCTGCGTTATCCCCTGATTCTGTGGATAACCGTATTACCGCCTTTGAGT
GAGCTGATACCGCTCGCCGCAGCCGAACGACCGAGCGCAGCGAGTCAGTGAGCGAGGAAGCGGAAGAGCG
CCTGATGCGGTATTTTCTCCTTACGCATCTGTGCGGTATTTCACACCGCATATGGTGCACTCTCAGTACA
ATCTGCTCTGATGCCGCATAGTTAAGCCAGTATACACTCCGCTATCGCTACGTGACTGGGTCATGGCTGC
GCCCCGACACCCGCCAACACCCGCTGACGCGCCCTGACGGGCTTGTCTGCTCCCGGCATCCGCTTACAGA
CAAGCTGTGACCGTCTCCGGGAGCTGCATGTGTCAGAGGTTTTCACCGTCATCACCGAAACGCGCGAGGC
AGCAGATCAATTCGCGCGCGAAGGCGAAGCGGCATGCATAATGTGCCTGTCAAATGGACGAAGCAGGGAT
TCTGCAAACCCTATGCTACTCCGTCAAGCCGTCAATTGTCTGATTCGTTACCAATTATGACAACTTGACG
GCTACATCATTCACTTTTTCTTCACAACCGGCACGGAACTCGCTCGGGCTGGCCCCGGTGCATTTTTTAA
ATACCCGCGAGAAATAGAGTTGATCGTCAAAACCAACATTGCGACCGACGGTGGCGATAGGCATCCGGGT
GGTGCTCAAAAGCAGCTTCGCCTGGCTGATACGTTGGTCCTCGCGCCAGCTTAAGACGCTAATCCCTAAC
TGCTGGCGGAAAAAATGTGACAGACGCGACGGCGACAAGCAAACATGCTGTGCGACGCTGGCGATATCAA
AATTGCTGTCTGCCAGGTGATCGCTGATGTACTGACAAGCCTCGCGTACCCGATTATCCATCGGTGGATG
GAGCGACTCGTTAATCGCTTCCATGCGCCGCAGTAACAATTGCTCAAGCAGATTTATCGCCAGCAGCTCC
GAATAGCGCCCTTCCCCTTGCCCGGCGTTAATGATTTGCCCAAACAGGTCGCTGAAATGCGGCTGGTGCG
CTTCATCCGGGCGAAAGAACCCCGTATTGGCAAATATTGACGGCCAGTTAAGCCATTCATGCCAGTAGGC
GCGCGGACGAAAGTAAACCCACTGGTGATACCATTCGCGAGCCTCCGGATGACGACCGTAGTGATGAATC
TCTCCTGGCGGGAACAGCAAAATATCACCCGGTCGGCAAACAAATTCTCGTCCCTGATTTTTCACCACCC
CCTGACCGCGAATGGTGAGATTGAGAATATAACCTTTCATTCCCAGCGGTCGGTCGATAAAAAAATCGAG
ATAACCGTTGGCCTCAATCGGCGTTAAACCCGCCACCAGATGGGCATTAAACGAGTATCCCGGCAGCAGG
GGATCATTTTGCGCTTCAGCCATACTTTTCATACTCCCGCCATTCAGAG
